Addgene plasmid #21879: IRE1bpcDNA3
Depositing lab: David Ron. Depositing organization: NYU Grossman School of Medicine.
Backbone
  Vector backbone: pcDNA3
  Backbone manufacturer: Invitrogen
  Backbone size w/o insert (bp): 5446
  Vector type: Mammalian Expression
  Selectable markers: Neomycin (select with G418)
Growth in bacteria
  Bacterial resistance: Ampicillin, 100 μg/mL
  Growth temperature: 37°C
  Growth strain: DH5alpha
  Copy number: High Copy
Gene/Insert
  Gene/Insert name: IRE1b
  Species: M. musculus (mouse)
  Insert size (bp): 2735
  Entrez Gene: Ern2 (a.k.a. Ern1, Ire1, Ire1b, ire1-beta, mIre1)
  Cloning method: Restriction Enzyme; 5′ cloning site EcoRI (not destroyed); 3′ cloning site XhoI (not destroyed)
  Sequencing primers: 5′ CMV-F; 3′ BGH-rev
Terms and licenses: Academic/Nonprofit Terms; Industry Terms: Not Available to Industry
Depositor comments: Mouse IRE1b, wild-type, mammalian expression vector, assembled from lambda-phage clones 37 and 26, in pCDNA3
How to cite: IRE1bpcDNA3 was a gift from David Ron (Addgene plasmid # 21879 ; http://n2t.net/addgene:21879 ; RRID:Addgene_21879)
