[The description below was written by a language model from this plasmid's Addgene catalogue record and pLannotate feature annotations shown in this document.]
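Description:
IRE1bpcDNA3 is a mammalian expression plasmid built on the pcDNA3 backbone that carries the wild-type mouse IRE1β coding sequence (gene Ern2). According to the depositor's notes, the insert of about 2.7 kb was assembled from two lambda-phage clones, and it was placed between the EcoRI and XhoI sites of the polylinker, both of which remain intact. In the annotated 8.3 kb sequence, the Ern2 open reading frame sits downstream of the human cytomegalovirus immediate-early enhancer and promoter and upstream of the bovine growth hormone polyadenylation signal, an arrangement that gives strong constitutive transcription in transfected mammalian cells. T7 and SP6 phage promoters flank the insert in opposing orientations, which in principle allows in vitro transcription of either strand. No epitope tag or reporter is annotated, so the protein appears to be expressed in native, untagged form.

For propagation in E. coli, the plasmid has a high-copy ColE1/pUC-type origin and a β-lactamase gene conferring ampicillin resistance. An f1 origin is also present and could support single-stranded DNA production. A separate cassette with the SV40 early promoter driving the neomycin phosphotransferase gene, terminated by an SV40 polyadenylation signal, permits G418 selection of stable mammalian transfectants. Several short annotations (fragments of an HIV-1 LTR, ble, lacI and the bom region) are partial matches, most likely backbone remnants or software hits rather than functional elements.

IRE1β is an endoplasmic reticulum transmembrane kinase/endoribonuclease that acts in the unfolded protein response. The record states no specific application, but the construct is suited to overexpressing the wild-type mouse protein in cultured cells.
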