Features (pLannotate 1.2.2; 21 found; start..end, strand, type, name):
     36..80      -  misc_feature   bom (fragment): basis of mobility region from pBR322
    235..614     +  enhancer       CMV enhancer: human cytomegalovirus immediate early enhancer
    615..818     +  promoter       CMV promoter: human cytomegalovirus (CMV) immediate early promoter
    814..847     +  LTR            5' LTR (truncated) (fragment): truncated 5' long terminal repeat (LTR) from HIV-1
    863..881     +  promoter       T7 promoter: promoter for bacteriophage T7 RNA polymerase
    975..3707    +  CDS            Ern2: ERN2_MOUSE - Also known as Ire2 From Mus musculus (Mouse).
   3866..3884    -  promoter       SP6 promoter: promoter for bacteriophage SP6 RNA polymerase
   3910..4134    +  polyA_signal   bGH poly(A) signal: bovine growth hormone polyadenylation signal
   4138..4159    +  promoter       SV40 promoter (fragment): SV40 enhancer and early promoter
   4180..4608    +  rep_origin     f1 ori (sequence partly withheld): f1 bacteriophage origin of replication; arrow indicates direction of (+) strand synthesis
   4622..4952    +  promoter       SV40 promoter: SV40 enhancer and early promoter
   5019..5810    +  CDS            neo: KKA2_KLEPN - Also known as kan, nptII. Experimental evidence at protein level: Swiss-Prot protein existence level 1. Resistance to kanamycin, neomycin, paromomycin, ribostamycin, butirosin and gentamicin B. From Klebsiella pneumoniae.
   5834..5992    +  CDS            ble (fragment): BLE_KLEPN - Experimental evidence at protein level: Swiss-Prot protein existence level 1. Binding protein with a strong affinity to the bleomycin family of antibiotics. Binds to CL990; an antimitotic-antibiotic compound. From Klebsiella pneumoniae.
   5987..6108    +  polyA_signal   SV40 poly(A) signal: SV40 polyadenylation signal
   6181..6197    -  protein_bind   lac operator: The lac repressor binds to the lac operator to inhibit transcription in E. coli. This inhibition can be relieved by adding lactose or isopropyl-β-D-thiogalactopyranoside (IPTG). lac repressor encoded by lacI
   6205..6235    -  promoter       lac promoter: promoter for the E. coli lac operon
   6250..6271    -  protein_bind   CAP binding site: CAP binding activates transcription in the presence of cAMP. E. coli catabolite activator protein
   6284..6376    -  CDS            lacI (fragment): lac repressor; lacI; The lac repressor binds to the lac operator to inhibit transcription in E. coli. This inhibition can be relieved by adding lactose or isopropyl-β-D-thiogalactopyranoside (IPTG).
   6559..7147    -  rep_origin     ori: high-copy-number ColE1/pMB1/pBR322/pUC origin of replication
   7318..8178    -  CDS            AmpR: β-lactamase; bla; confers resistance to ampicillin, carbenicillin, and related antibiotics
   8179..8283    -  promoter       AmpR promoter: bla
>Addgene plasmid #21879 | IRE1bpcDNA3 | depositor full sequence | sequence record 10060 | Author sequence
GACGGATCGGGAGATCTCCCGATCCCCTATGGTCGACTCTCAGTACAATCTGCTCTGATGCCGCATAGTT
AAGCCAGTATCTGCTCCCTGCTTGTGTGTTGGAGGTCGCTGAGTAGTGCGCGAGCAAAATTTAAGCTACA
ACAAGGCAAGGCTTGACCGACAATTGCATGAAGAATCTGCTTAGGGTTAGGCGTTTTGCGCTGCTTCGCG
ATGTACGGGCCAGATATACGCGTTGACATTGATTATTGACTAGTTATTAATAGTAATCAATTACGGGGTC
ATTAGTTCATAGCCCATATATGGAGTTCCGCGTTACATAACTTACGGTAAATGGCCCGCCTGGCTGACCG
CCCAACGACCCCCGCCCATTGACGTCAATAATGACGTATGTTCCCATAGTAACGCCAATAGGGACTTTCC
ATTGACGTCAATGGGTGGACTATTTACGGTAAACTGCCCACTTGGCAGTACATCAAGTGTATCATATGCC
AAGTACGCCCCCTATTGACGTCAATGACGGTAAATGGCCCGCCTGGCATTATGCCCAGTACATGACCTTA
TGGGACTTTCCTACTTGGCAGTACATCTACGTATTAGTCATCGCTATTACCATGGTGATGCGGTTTTGGC
AGTACATCAATGGGCGTGGATAGCGGTTTGACTCACGGGGATTTCCAAGTCTCCACCCCATTGACGTCAA
TGGGAGTTTGTTTTGGCACCAAAATCAACGGGACTTTCCAAAATGTCGTAACAACTCCGCCCCATTGACG
CAAATGGGCGGTAGGCGTGTACGGTGGGAGGTCTATATAAGCAGAGCTCTCTGGCTAACTAGAGAACCCA
CTGCTTACTGGCTTATCGAAATTAATACGACTCACTATAGGGAGACCCAAGCTTGGTACCGAGCTCGGAT
CCACTAGTAACGGCCGCCAGTGTGCTGGAATTCGGCACGAGGAGACTTTGTGGTTGCCCAGACTATGGCG
AGACCAGTCCAGAGATTTCAACTGTGGTCTCCTCTCGGGTTCCTGCTGCAGCTTGTGACGTTGCTGGGGA
AACTCGGTCCACAGGTCCAGTCTGTCAGGCCAGAGAGCCTTCTGTTTGTGTCTACCTTGGACGGAAGTCT
CCATGCACTGAACAAGCAGACAGGGGACTTGAAGTGGACAGTGAAGGATGACCCCATCATCCAGGGCCCA
ATGTATGTCACAGAAATGGCCTTTCTCTCTGACCCAGCTGACGGCAGCCTGTATGTCTTGGGAACCCAGA
AACAACAGGGGCTGATGAAACTGCCATTCACCATCCCAGAGCTGGTTCATGCCTCTCCCTGTCGCAGCTC
TGATGGTGTCTTCTACACAGGCCGGAAGCAGGATGCCTGGTTTGTAGTGGACCCTGAGTCAGGGGAGACT
CAGATGACACTGACCACAGAAGGCCTCTCTACTCCTCAACTTTTCATTGGCCGAACACAGTACACAGTCT
CCATGCATGACCTACGGACCCCAGCCCTGCGGTGGAACACAACCTATCGCCGCTACTCAGCACCCCTCCT
GAATGGCTCACCCGGGAAATACATGAGCCACCTGACATCCTGTGGGATGGGCCTGCTTCTCACTGTGGAT
CCAGGAAGTGGAATTGTGCTGTGGACACAGGACCTGGGAGTGCCTGTGACAGGGATTTACACATGGCACC
AGGATGGTCTGCACCAGCTGCCCCATCTCACACTGGCTCGGGACACCCTACATTTCCTTGTCCTCCGCTG
GGGCCACATCCGTCTTCCTGCCTCCAGCTACCAAGACACAGCCACCCAGTTCTCTTCCTTAGACACCCAG
CTTTTGATGACACTGTATGTGGGGAAAGAAGAAGCTGGGTTCTATGTCTCTAAAGCACTGGTCCACGCTG
GGGTGGCCCTCGTGCCCCGTGGACTGACCCTGGCACCCATGGACGGTCCCACAACAGATGAGGTGACACT
TCAAGTCTCGGGGGAGCGAGAGGGCTCACCCAGCACTGCTGTCAGATACCCCTCAGGCAGCGTGGCCCTC
CCCAGCCAGTGGCTACTCATTGGATACCACGAACCTCCCCCCGTTCTACACACAACCATGCTGCGGGTTC
ATCCCATCCCAGGGAAAGTGTCTGCTGAGACACGAGCCTCAGAGGACCTCCATGCTCCACCTGTCTTTTT
TGAGCTCCTAAACCTGAGGAGGGAGGATCCAGAACTACATCCTGAAGAGAAAGCTTCAGACTCTTATCCA
GGGCTGGGATCCCAAGACCTGCTAGCAGCTACCTTCACTGCCATCCTCCTGGGAGCCTGGGTCCTCTACC
TGATGAGGCAGCAGCAGCAGAGCCCTTCAGCACCTGCTGGCCCTCCTGACCTCTCACAGGATGCTCAGGG
ACAGCTCTCAAGGGACATCTTACAGGACCAGAGGAGATTTCAAAGCCCCTCAGAGCCAGCCCAGCCACCT
CATGACCCTGAAGCAGGGCAGCCCACCGTGGTGGGGAAGATTTCCTTCAACCCCAAGGATGTGCTGGGCC
GTGGGGCAGGAGGGACTTTTGTTTTCCGAGGACAGTTTGAGGGGCGGGCAGTAGCTGTGAAGAGGCTCCT
CCGAGAGTGCTTTGGCTTGGTTCGGCGAGAGGTGCAGCTGCTGCAAGAGTCTGACCGGCACCCCAACGTG
CTTCGCTACTTCTGCACTGAGCATGGTCCCCAGTTCCACTACATTGCCTTGGAGCTCTGCCAGGCCTCCT
TGCAAGAGTACGTGGAGAGCCCAGACCTAGATCGCTGGGGCCTGGAGCCCACCACAGTGCTGCAGCAGAT
GATGTCCGGCCTGGCCCATCTACATTCCTTACACATAGTACACCGTGACCTAAAGCCAGCCAACATTCTC
ATGGCTGGGCCTGACAGCCAGGGCCAAGGCAGAGTGGTCATCTCTGACTTCGGCCTCTGCAAGAAGCTAC
CTGTTGGCCGTTGTAGCTTCAGTCTCCATTCTGGTATTCCCGGCACAGAAGGCTGGATGGCACCAGAGCT
CCTGCAGCTCCCCCCAGACAGCCCGACCAACGCTGTGGATATCTTCTCCGCAGGCTGCGTATTTTATTAC
GTGCTTTCCGGTGGCAGCCACCCCTTTGGAGAGAGTCTCTACCGACAGGCCAACATCCTCTCAGGGGATC
CCTGTCTGGCTCAGCTGCAGGAAGAGACCCATGACAAGGTTGTGGCATTGGACTTAGTGAGAGCCATGCT
GAGCTTGCTGCCCCAGGATCGCCCCTCGGCAGGATGGGTACTGGCTCACCCCCTCTTTTGGAGCAGAGCT
AAGGAGCTCCAGTTCTTCCAGGATGTCAGTGACTGGTTGGAGAAGGAACCAGATCAGGGGCCTCTCGTGT
CGGCGCTGGAGGCAGGAAGCTACAAGGTGGTCCGGGAAGACTGGCACAAGCACATCTCAGCCCCTCTGCA
GGCAGATCTGAAAAGGTTCCGCTCATACAAAGGGACATCAGTTCGAGACCTGCTCCGGGCCATGAGGAAC
AAGAAGCACCACTACAGGGAGCTCCCAGCTGAGGTGCGCCAGACACTAGGCCAACTTCCTGCTGGCTTCA
TTCAGTACTTCACACAGCGATTCCCCAGGCTGTTGCTGCACACTCACCGTGCCATGAGGACCTGCGCCTC
TGAGAGCCTCTTCCTGCCCTACTACCCACCAGCTCTGGAAGCCAGGAGGCCAGATGCCACAAAGAGCTGA
GACATCCAGAGGGTCCAAAGGAGGACCAAGGAGTTGAGCCTGTGGCTCAGTCTAGTCTCAGGCGTGACAG
AAAAGATGGGCAGCGGTCTAAGGGACTCAGGCTGTTAATGCAAAAAAAAAAAAAAAAACTCGAGCATGCA
TCTAGAGGGCCCTATTCTATAGTGTCACCTAAATGCTAGAGCTCGCTGATCAGCCTCGACTGTGCCTTCT
AGTTGCCAGCCATCTGTTGTTTGCCCCTCCCCCGTGCCTTCCTTGACCCTGGAAGGTGCCACTCCCACTG
TCCTTTCCTAATAAAATGAGGAAATTGCATCGCATTGTCTGAGTAGGTGTCATTCTATTCTGGGGGGTGG
GGTGGGGCAGGACAGCAAGGGGGAGGATTGGGAAGACAATAGCAGGCATGCTGGGGATGCGGTGGGCTCT
ATGGCTTCTGAGGCGGAAAGAACCAGCTGGGGCTCTAGGGGGTATCCCC
[124 nt withheld, positions 4180-4303]
C
[32 nt withheld, positions 4305-4336]
CA
[57 nt withheld, positions 4339-4395]
A
[49 nt withheld, positions 4397-4445]
CCTTTGACGTTGGAGTCCACGTTCTTT
[37 nt withheld, positions 4473-4509]
ACCCTATCTCGGTCTATTCTTTTGATTTATAAGGGATTTTGGGGATTTCGGCCTATTGGTTAAAAAATGA
GCTGATTTAACAAAAATTTAACGCGAATTAATTCTGTGGAATGTGTGTCAGTTAGGGTGTGGAAAGTCCC
CAGGCTCCCCAGGCAGGCAGAAGTATGCAAAGCATGCATCTCAATTAGTCAGCAACCAGGTGTGGAAAGT
CCCCAGGCTCCCCAGCAGGCAGAAGTATGCAAAGCATGCATCTCAATTAGTCAGCAACCATAGTCCCGCC
CCTAACTCCGCCCATCCCGCCCCTAACTCCGCCCAGTTCCGCCCATTCTCCGCCCCATGGCTGACTAATT
TTTTTTATTTATGCAGAGGCCGAGGCCGCCTCTGCCTCTGAGCTATTCCAGAAGTAGTGAGGAGGCTTTT
TTGGAGGCCTAGGCTTTTGCAAAAAGCTCCCGGGAGCTTGTATATCCATTTTCGGATCTGATCAAGAGAC
AGGATGAGGATCGTTTCGCATGATTGAACAAGATGGATTGCACGCAGGTTCTCCGGCCGCTTGGGTGGAG
AGGCTATTCGGCTATGACTGGGCACAACAGACAATCGGCTGCTCTGATGCCGCCGTGTTCCGGCTGTCAG
CGCAGGGGCGCCCGGTTCTTTTTGTCAAGACCGACCTGTCCGGTGCCCTGAATGAACTGCAGGACGAGGC
AGCGCGGCTATCGTGGCTGGCCACGACGGGCGTTCCTTGCGCAGCTGTGCTCGACGTTGTCACTGAAGCG
GGAAGGGACTGGCTGCTATTGGGCGAAGTGCCGGGGCAGGATCTCCTGTCATCTCACCTTGCTCCTGCCG
AGAAAGTATCCATCATGGCTGATGCAATGCGGCGGCTGCATACGCTTGATCCGGCTACCTGCCCATTCGA
CCACCAAGCGAAACATCGCATCGAGCGAGCACGTACTCGGATGGAAGCCGGTCTTGTCGATCAGGATGAT
CTGGACGAAGAGCATCAGGGGCTCGCGCCAGCCGAACTGTTCGCCAGGCTCAAGGCGCGCATGCCCGACG
GCGAGGATCTCGTCGTGACCCATGGCGATGCCTGCTTGCCGAATATCATGGTGGAAAATGGCCGCTTTTC
TGGATTCATCGACTGTGGCCGGCTGGGTGTGGCGGACCGCTATCAGGACATAGCGTTGGCTACCCGTGAT
ATTGCTGAAGAGCTTGGCGGCGAATGGGCTGACCGCTTCCTCGTGCTTTACGGTATCGCCGCTCCCGATT
CGCAGCGCATCGCCTTCTATCGCCTTCTTGACGAGTTCTTCTGAGCGGGACTCTGGGGTTCGAAATGACC
GACCAAGCGACGCCCAACCTGCCATCACGAGATTTCGATTCCACCGCCGCCTTCTATGAAAGGTTGGGCT
TCGGAATCGTTTTCCGGGACGCCGGCTGGATGATCCTCCAGCGCGGGGATCTCATGCTGGAGTTCTTCGC
CCACCCCAACTTGTTTATTGCAGCTTATAATGGTTACAAATAAAGCAATAGCATCACAAATTTCACAAAT
AAAGCATTTTTTTCACTGCATTCTAGTTGTGGTTTGTCCAAACTCATCAATGTATCTTATCATGTCTGTA
TACCGTCGACCTCTAGCTAGAGCTTGGCGTAATCATGGTCATAGCTGTTTCCTGTGTGAAATTGTTATCC
GCTCACAATTCCACACAACATACGAGCCGGAAGCATAAAGTGTAAAGCCTGGGGTGCCTAATGAGTGAGC
TAACTCACATTAATTGCGTTGCGCTCACTGCCCGCTTTCCAGTCGGGAAACCTGTCGTGCCAGCTGCATT
AATGAATCGGCCAACGCGCGGGGAGAGGCGGTTTGCGTATTGGGCGCTCTTCCGCTTCCTCGCTCACTGA
CTCGCTGCGCTCGGTCGTTCGGCTGCGGCGAGCGGTATCAGCTCACTCAAAGGCGGTAATACGGTTATCC
ACAGAATCAGGGGATAACGCAGGAAAGAACATGTGAGCAAAAGGCCAGCAAAAGGCCAGGAACCGTAAAA
AGGCCGCGTTGCTGGCGTTTTTCCATAGGCTCCGCCCCCCTGACGAGCATCACAAAAATCGACGCTCAAG
TCAGAGGTGGCGAAACCCGACAGGACTATAAAGATACCAGGCGTTTCCCCCTGGAAGCTCCCTCGTGCGC
TCTCCTGTTCCGACCCTGCCGCTTACCGGATACCTGTCCGCCTTTCTCCCTTCGGGAAGCGTGGCGCTTT
CTCAATGCTCACGCTGTAGGTATCTCAGTTCGGTGTAGGTCGTTCGCTCCAAGCTGGGCTGTGTGCACGA
ACCCCCCGTTCAGCCCGACCGCTGCGCCTTATCCGGTAACTATCGTCTTGAGTCCAACCCGGTAAGACAC
GACTTATCGCCACTGGCAGCAGCCACTGGTAACAGGATTAGCAGAGCGAGGTATGTAGGCGGTGCTACAG
AGTTCTTGAAGTGGTGGCCTAACTACGGCTACACTAGAAGGACAGTATTTGGTATCTGCGCTCTGCTGAA
GCCAGTTACCTTCGGAAAAAGAGTTGGTAGCTCTTGATCCGGCAAACAAACCACCGCTGGTAGCGGTGGT
TTTTTTGTTTGCAAGCAGCAGATTACGCGCAGAAAAAAAGGATCTCAAGAAGATCCTTTGATCTTTTCTA
CGGGGTCTGACGCTCAGTGGAACGAAAACTCACGTTAAGGGATTTTGGTCATGAGATTATCAAAAAGGAT
CTTCACCTAGATCCTTTTAAATTAAAAATGAAGTTTTAAATCAATCTAAAGTATATATGAGTAAACTTGG
TCTGACAGTTACCAATGCTTAATCAGTGAGGCACCTATCTCAGCGATCTGTCTATTTCGTTCATCCATAG
TTGCCTGACTCCCCGTCGTGTAGATAACTACGATACGGGAGGGCTTACCATCTGGCCCCAGTGCTGCAAT
GATACCGCGAGACCCACGCTCACCGGCTCCAGATTTATCAGCAATAAACCAGCCAGCCGGAAGGGCCGAG
CGCAGAAGTGGTCCTGCAACTTTATCCGCCTCCATCCAGTCTATTAATTGTTGCCGGGAAGCTAGAGTAA
GTAGTTCGCCAGTTAATAGTTTGCGCAACGTTGTTGCCATTGCTACAGGCATCGTGGTGTCACGCTCGTC
GTTTGGTATGGCTTCATTCAGCTCCGGTTCCCAACGATCAAGGCGAGTTACATGATCCCCCATGTTGTGC
AAAAAAGCGGTTAGCTCCTTCGGTCCTCCGATCGTTGTCAGAAGTAAGTTGGCCGCAGTGTTATCACTCA
TGGTTATGGCAGCACTGCATAATTCTCTTACTGTCATGCCATCCGTAAGATGCTTTTCTGTGACTGGTGA
GTACTCAACCAAGTCATTCTGAGAATAGTGTATGCGGCGACCGAGTTGCTCTTGCCCGGCGTCAATACGG
GATAATACCGCGCCACATAGCAGAACTTTAAAAGTGCTCATCATTGGAAAACGTTCTTCGGGGCGAAAAC
TCTCAAGGATCTTACCGCTGTTGAGATCCAGTTCGATGTAACCCACTCGTGCACCCAACTGATCTTCAGC
ATCTTTTACTTTCACCAGCGTTTCTGGGTGAGCAAAAACAGGAAGGCAAAATGCCGCAAAAAAGGGAATA
AGGGCGACACGGAAATGTTGAATACTCATACTCTTCCTTTTTCAATATTATTGAAGCATTTATCAGGGTT
ATTGTCTCATGAGCGGATACATATTTGAATGTATTTAGAAAAATAAACAAATAGGGGTTCCGCGCACATT
TCCCCGAAAAGTGCCACCTGACGTC
