>Addgene plasmid #21879 | IRE1bpcDNA3 | addgene partial sequence | sequence record 27675 | 21879 with CMV-F
CTCTCTGGCTANCTAGAGAACCCACTGCTTACTGGCTTATCGAAATTAATACGACTCACTATAGGGAGAC
CCAAGCTTGGTACCGAGCTCGGATCCACTAGTAACGGCCGCCAGTGTGCTGGAATTCGGCACGAGGAGAC
TTTGTGGTTGCCCAGACTATGGCGAGACCAGTCCAGAGATTTCAACTGTGGTCTCCTCTCGGGTTCCTGC
TGCAGCTTGTGACGTTGCTGGGGAAACTCGGTCCACAGGTCCAGTCTGTCAGGCCAGAGAGCCTTCTGTT
TGTGTCTACCTTGGACGGAAGTCTCCATGCACTGAACAAGCAGACAGGGGACTTGAAGTGGACAGTGAAG
GATGACCCCATCATCCAGGGCCCAATGTATGTCACAGAAATGGCCTTTCTCTCTGACCCAGCTGACGGCA
GCCTGTATGTCTTGGGAACCCAGAAACAACAGGGGCTGATGAAACTGCCATTCACCATCCCAGAGCTGGT
TCATGCCTCTCCCTGTCGCAGCTCTGATGGTGTCTTCTTCACAGGCCGGAAGCAGGATGCCTGGTTTGTA
GTGGACCCTGAGTCAGGGGAGACTCAGATGACACTGACCACAGAAGGCCTCTCTACTCCTCAACTTTTCA
TTGGCCGAACACAGTACACAGTCTCCATGCATGACCTACNGACCCCAGCCCTGCGGTGGAACACAACCTA
TCGCCGCTACTCAGCACCCCTCCTGAATGGCTCACCCGGGNAATACATGAGCCACCTGACATCCTGNGGG
ATGGGNCTGCTTNTCAC
